>Addgene plasmid #141744 | TFORF0873 | addgene full sequence | sequence record 391668 | Addgene NGS Result
TTAATGTAGTCTTATGCAATACTCTTGTAGTCTTGCAACATGGTAACGATGAGTTAGCAACATGCCTTAC
AAGGAGAGAAAAAGCACCGTGCATGCCGATTGGTGGAAGTAAGGTGGTACGATCGTGCCTTATTAGGAAG
GCAACAGACGGGTCTGACATGGATTGGACGAACCACTGAATTGCCGCATTGCAGAGATATTGTATTTAAG
TGCCTAGCTCGATACATAAACGGGTCTCTCTGGTTAGACCAGATCTGAGCCTGGGAGCTCTCTGGCTAAC
TAGGGAACCCACTGCTTAAGCCTCAATAAAGCTTGCCTTGAGTGCTTCAAGTAGTGTGTGCCCGTCTGTT
GTGTGACTCTGGTAACTAGAGATCCCTCAGACCCTTTTAGTCAGTGTGGAAAATCTCTAGCAGTGGCGCC
CGAACAGGGACTTGAAAGCGAAAGGGAAACCAGAGGAGCTCTCTCGACGCAGGACTCGGCTTGCTGAAGC
GCGCACGGCAAGAGGCGAGGGGCGGCGACTGGTGAGTACGCCAAAAATTTTGACTAGCGGAGGCTAGAAG
GAGAGAGATGGGTGCGAGAGCGTCAGTATTAAGCGGGGGAGAATTAGATCGCGATGGGAAAAAATTCGGT
TAAGGCCAGGGGGAAAGAAAAAATATAAATTAAAACATATAGTATGGGCAAGCAGGGAGCTAGAACGATT
CGCAGTTAATCCTGGCCTGTTAGAAACATCAGAAGGCTGTAGACAAATACTGGGACAGCTACAACCATCC
CTTCAGACAGGATCAGAAGAACTTAGATCATTATATAATACAGTAGCAACCCTCTATTGTGTGCATCAAA
GGATAGAGATAAAAGACACCAAGGAAGCTTTAGACAAGATAGAGGAAGAGCAAAACAAAAGTAAGACCAC
CGCACAGCAAGCGGCCGCTGATCTTCAGACCTGGAGGAGGAGATATGAGGGACAATTGGAGAAGTGAATT
ATATAAATATAAAGTAGTAAAAATTGAACCATTAGGAGTAGCACCCACCAAGGCAAAGAGAAGAGTGGTG
CAGAGAGAAAAAAGAGCAGTGGGAATAGGAGCTTTGTTCCTTGGGTTCTTGGGAGCAGCAGGAAGCACTA
TGGGCGCAGCGTCAATGACGCTGACGGTACAGGCCAGACAATTATTGTCTGGTATAGTGCAGCAGCAGAA
CAATTTGCTGAGGGCTATTGAGGCGCAACAGCATCTGTTGCAACTCACAGTCTGGGGCATCAAGCAGCTC
CAGGCAAGAATCCTGGCTGTGGAAAGATACCTAAAGGATCAACAGCTCCTGGGGATTTGGGGTTGCTCTG
GAAAACTCATTTGCACCACTGCTGTGCCTTGGAATGCTAGTTGGAGTAATAAATCTCTGGAACAGATTTG
GAATCACACGACCTGGATGGAGTGGGACAGAGAAATTAACAATTACACAAGCTTAATACACTCCTTAATT
GAAGAATCGCAAAACCAGCAAGAAAAGAATGAACAAGAATTATTGGAATTAGATAAATGGGCAAGTTTGT
GGAATTGGTTTAACATAACAAATTGGCTGTGGTATATAAAATTATTCATAATGATAGTAGGAGGCTTGGT
AGGTTTAAGAATAGTTTTTGCTGTACTTTCTATAGTGAATAGAGTTAGGCAGGGATATTCACCATTATCG
TTTCAGACCCACCTCCCAACCCCGAGGGGACCCATGCATTGCATCTCAATTAGTCAGCAACCAGGTGTGG
AAAGTCCCCAGGCTCCCCAGCAGGCAGAAGTATGCAAAGCATGCGTCTCAATTAGTCAGCAACCATAGTC
CCGCCCCTAACTCCGCCCATCCCGCCCCTAACTCCGCCCAGTTCCGCCCATTCTCCGCCCCATGGCTGAC
TAATTTTTTTTATTTATGCAGAGGCCGAGGCCGCCTCGGCCTCTGAGCTATTCCAGAAGTAGTGAGGAGG
CTTTTTTGGAGGCCTAGGCTTTTGCAAAAAGCTTTCTAGAGGTACCACCGGAGCTTACCATGACCGAGTA
CAAGCCCACGGTGCGCCTCGCCACCCGCGACGACGTCCCCAGGGCCGTACGCACCCTCGCCGCCGCGTTC
GCCGACTACCCCGCCACGCGCCACACCGTCGATCCGGACCGCCACATCGAGCGGGTCACCGAGCTGCAAG
AACTCTTCCTCACGCGCGTCGGGCTCGACATCGGCAAGGTGTGGGTCGCGGACGACGGCGCCGCCGTGGC
GGTCTGGACCACGCCGGAGAGCGTCGAAGCGGGGGCGGTGTTCGCCGAGATCGGCCCGCGCATGGCCGAG
TTGAGCGGTTCCCGGCTGGCCGCGCAGCAACAGATGGAAGGCCTCCTGGCGCCGCACCGGCCCAAGGAGC
CCGCGTGGTTCCTGGCCACCGTCGGCGTCTCGCCCGACCACCAGGGCAAGGGTCTGGGCAGCGCCGTCGT
GCTCCCCGGAGTGGAGGCGGCCGAGCGCGCCGGGGTGCCCGCCTTCCTGGAGACCTCCGCGCCCCGCAAC
CTCCCCTTCTACGAGCGGCTCGGCTTCACCGTCACCGCCGACGTCGAGGTGCCCGAAGGACCGCGCACCT
GGTGCATGACCCGCAAGCCCGGTGCCAGTTAACGAATTCTAGATCTTGAGACAAATGGCAGTATTCATCC
ACAATTTTAAAAGAAAAGGGGGGATTGGGGGGTACAGTGCAGGGGAAAGAATAGTAGACATAATAGCAAC
AGACATACAAACTAAAGAATTACAAAAACAAATTACAAAAATTCAAAATTTTCGGGTTTATTACAGGGAC
AGCAGAGATCCACTTTGGCGCCGGCTCGAGGCCTGCAGGTGCAAAGATGGATAAAGTTTTAAACAGAGAG
GAATCTTTGCAGCTAATGGACCTTCTAGGTCTTGAAAGGAGTGGGAATTGGCTCCGGTGCCCGTCAGTGG
GCAGAGCGCACATCGCCCACAGTCCCCGAGAAGTTGGGGGGAGGGGTCGGCAATTGAACCGGTGCCTAGA
GAAGGTGGCGCGGGGTAAACTGGGAAAGTGATGTCGTGTACTGGCTCCGCCTTTTTCCCGAGGGTGGGGG
AGAACCGTATATAAGTGCAGTAGTCGCCGTGAACGTTCTTTTTCGCAACGGGTTTGCCGCCAGAACACAG
GTAAGTGCCGTGTGTGGTTCCCGCGGGCCTGGCCTCTTTACGGGTTATGGCCCTTGCGTGCCTTGAATTA
CTTCCACCTGGCTGCAGTACGTGATTCTTGATCCCGAGCTTCGGGTTGGAAGTGGGTGGGAGAGTTCGAG
GCCTTGCGCTTAAGGAGCCCCTTCGCCTCGTGCTTGAGTTGAGGCCTGGCCTGGGCGCTGGGGCCGCCGC
GTGCGAATCTGGTGGCACCTTCGCGCCTGTCTCGCTGCTTTCGATAAGTCTCTAGCCATTTAAAATTTTT
GATGACCTGCTGCGACGCTTTTTTTCTGGCAAGATAGTCTTGTAAATGCGGGCCAAGATCTGCACACTGG
TATTTCGGTTTTTGGGGCCGCGGGCGGCGACGGGGCCCGTGCGTCCCAGCGCACATGTTCGGCGAGGCGG
GGCCTGCGAGCGCGGCCACCGAGAATCGGACGGGGGTAGTCTCAAGCTGGCCGGCCTGCTCTGGTGCCTG
GCCTCGCGCCGCCGTGTATCGCCCCGCCCTGGGCGGCAAGGCTGGCCCGGTCGGCACCAGTTGCGTGAGC
GGAAAGATGGCCGCTTCCCGGCCCTGCTGCAGGGAGCTCAAAATGGAGGACGCGGCGCTCGGGAGAGCGG
GCGGGTGAGTCACCCACACAAAGGAAAAGGGCCTTTCCGTCCTCAGCCGTCGCTTCATGTGACTCCACGG
AGTACCGGGCGCCGTCCAGGCACCTCGATTAGTTCTCGAGCTTTTGGAGTACGTCGTCTTTAGGTTGGGG
GGAGGGGTTTTATGCGATGGAGTTTCCCCACACTGAGTGGGTGGAGACTGAAGTTAGGCCAGCTTGGCAC
TTGATGTAATTCTCCTTGGAATTTGCCCTTTTTGAGTTTGGATCTTGGTTCATTCTCAAGCCTCAGACAG
TGGTTCAAAGTTTTTTTCTTCCATTTCAGGTGTCGTGAGGCTAGCACCGCCACCATGAGCTCTTATTTCG
TCAACTCACTGTTCTCCAAATACAAAACCGGGGAGTCCCTGCGCCCCAATTATTATGACTGCGGCTTCGC
CCAGGACCTGGGCGGCCGACCCACCGTGGTGTACGGTCCCAGCAGCGGCGGCAGCTTCCAGCACCCGTCG
CAAATCCAGGAGTTCTACCACGGGCCGTCGTCGCTGTCCACGGCTCCCTACCAGCAGAACCCGTGCGCCG
TGGCGTGCCACGGGGACCCCGGCAATTTCTACGGCTACGACCCGCTGCAACGCCAGAGCCTATTCGGTGC
GCAGGATCCAGACCTGGTGCAGTACGCAGACTGCAAGCTTGCCGCCGCCAGCGGCCTGGGCGAGGAGGCC
GAGGGCTCCGAGCAGAGCCCGTCGCCCACACAGCTCTTCCCCTGGATGCGCCCGCAAGCAGCCGCCGGAC
GCAGGCGAGGCCGACAGACCTACAGCCGCTACCAGACCCTGGAGCTGGAGAAGGAGTTCCTATTTAATCC
CTATCTGACTCGTAAGCGGCGAATCGAGGTATCGCACGCCCTGGGACTGACAGAGAGACAGGTCAAAATC
TGGTTCCAGAACCGGAGGATGAAGTGGAAAAAAGAGAACAACAAAGACAAGTTCCCCAGCAGCAAATGCG
AGCAGGAGGAGCTGGAGAAACAGAAGCTGGAGCGGGCCCCAGAGGCGGCGGACGAGGGCGACGCGCAGAA
GGGCGACAAGAAGTAGTAATGAACTAGTCCGTAACTTGAAAGTATTTCGATTTCTTGGCTTTATATATCT
TGTGGAAAGGACGAGGATTGTCGATTACCTGTACAATCACGCGTTAAGTCGACAATCAACCTCTGGATTA
CAAAATTTGTGAAAGATTGACTGGTATTCTTAACTATGTTGCTCCTTTTACGCTATGTGGATACGCTGCT
TTAATGCCTTTGTATCATGCTATTGCTTCCCGTATGGCTTTCATTTTCTCCTCCTTGTATAAATCCTGGT
TGCTGTCTCTTTATGAGGAGTTGTGGCCCGTTGTCAGGCAACGTGGCGTGGTGTGCACTGTGTTTGCTGA
CGCAACCCCCACTGGTTGGGGCATTGCCACCACCTGTCAGCTCCTTTCCGGGACTTTCGCTTTCCCCCTC
CCTATTGCCACGGCGGAACTCATCGCCGCCTGCCTTGCCCGCTGCTGGACAGGGGCTCGGCTGTTGGGCA
CTGACAATTCCGTGGTGTTGTCGGGGAAATCATCGTCCTTTCCTTGGCTGCTCGCCTGTGTTGCCACCTG
GATTCTGCGCGGGACGTCCTTCTGCTACGTCCCTTCGGCCCTCAATCCAGCGGACCTTCCTTCCCGCGGC
CTGCTGCCGGCTCTGCGGCCTCTTCCGCGTCTTCGCCTTCGCCCTCAGACGAGTCGGATCTCCCTTTGGG
CCGCCTCCCCGCGTCGACTTTAAGACCAATGACTTACAAGGCAGCTGTAGATCTTAGCCACTTTTTAAAA
GAAAAGGGGGGACTGGAAGGGCTAATTCACTCCCAACGAAGACAAGATCTGCTTTTTGCTTGTACTGGGT
CTCTCTGGTTAGACCAGATCTGAGCCTGGGAGCTCTCTGGCTAACTAGGGAACCCACTGCTTAAGCCTCA
ATAAAGCTTGCCTTGAGTGCTTCAAGTAGTGTGTGCCCGTCTGTTGTGTGACTCTGGTAACTAGAGATCC
CTCAGACCCTTTTAGTCAGTGTGGAAAATCTCTAGCAGTACGTATAGTAGTTCATGTCATCTTATTATTC
AGTATTTATAACTTGCAAAGAAATGAATATCAGAGAGTGAGAGGAACTTGTTTATTGCAGCTTATAATGG
TTACAAATAAAGCAATAGCATCACAAATTTCACAAATAAAGCATTTTTTTCACTGCATTCTAGTTGTGGT
TTGTCCAAACTCATCAATGTATCTTATCATGTCTGGCTCTAGCTATCCCGCCCCTAACTCCGCCCATCCC
GCCCCTAACTCCGCCCAGTTCCGCCCATTCTCCGCCCCATGGCTGACTAATTTTTTTTATTTATGCAGAG
GCCGAGGCCGCCTCGGCCTCTGAGCTATTCCAGAAGTAGTGAGGAGGCTTTTTTGGAGGCCTAGGGACGT
ACCCAATTCGCCCTATAGTGAGTCGTATTACGCGCGCTCACTGGCCGTCGTTTTACAACGTCGTGACTGG
GAAAACCCTGGCGTTACCCAACTTAATCGCCTTGCAGCACATCCCCCTTTCGCCAGCTGGCGTAATAGCG
AAGAGGCCCGCACCGATCGCCCTTCCCAACAGTTGCGCAGCCTGAATGGCGAATGGG
[124 nt withheld, positions 6428-6551]
C
[91 nt withheld, positions 6553-6643]
A
[49 nt withheld, positions 6645-6693]
CCTTTGACGTTGGAGTCCACGTTCTTT
[37 nt withheld, positions 6721-6757]
ACCCTATCTCGGTCTATTCTTTTGATTTATAAGGGATTTTGCCGATTTCGGCCTATTGGTTAAAAAATGA
GCTGATTTAACAAAAATTTAACGCGAATTTTAACAAAATATTAACGCTTACAATTTAGGTGGCACTTTTC
GGGGAAATGTGCGCGGAACCCCTATTTGTTTATTTTTCTAAATACATTCAAATATGTATCCGCTCATGAG
ACAATAACCCTGATAAATGCTTCAATAATATTGAAAAAGGAAGAGTATGAGTATTCAACATTTCCGTGTC
GCCCTTATTCCCTTTTTTGCGGCATTTTGCCTTCCTGTTTTTGCTCACCCAGAAACGCTGGTGAAAGTAA
AAGATGCTGAAGATCAGTTGGGTGCACGAGTGGGTTACATCGAACTGGATCTCAACAGCGGTAAGATCCT
TGAGAGTTTTCGCCCCGAAGAACGTTTTCCAATGATGAGCACTTTTAAAGTTCTGCTATGTGGCGCGGTA
TTATCCCGTATTGACGCCGGGCAAGAGCAACTCGGTCGCCGCATACACTATTCTCAGAATGACTTGGTTG
AGTACTCACCAGTCACAGAAAAGCATCTTACGGATGGCATGACAGTAAGAGAATTATGCAGTGCTGCCAT
AACCATGAGTGATAACACTGCGGCCAACTTACTTCTGACAACGATCGGAGGACCGAAGGAGCTAACCGCT
TTTTTGCACAACATGGGGGATCATGTAACTCGCCTTGATCGTTGGGAACCGGAGCTGAATGAAGCCATAC
CAAACGACGAGCGTGACACCACGATGCCTGTAGCAATGGCAACAACGTTGCGCAAACTATTAACTGGCGA
ACTACTTACTCTAGCTTCCCGGCAACAATTAATAGACTGGATGGAGGCGGATAAAGTTGCAGGACCACTT
CTGCGCTCGGCCCTTCCGGCTGGCTGGTTTATTGCTGATAAATCTGGAGCCGGTGAGCGTGGGTCTCGCG
GTATCATTGCAGCACTGGGGCCAGATGGTAAGCCCTCCCGTATCGTAGTTATCTACACGACGGGGAGTCA
GGCAACTATGGATGAACGAAATAGACAGATCGCTGAGATAGGTGCCTCACTGATTAAGCATTGGTAACTG
TCAGACCAAGTTTACTCATATATACTTTAGATTGATTTAAAACTTCATTTTTAATTTAAAAGGATCTAGG
TGAAGATCCTTTTTGATAATCTCATGACCAAAATCCCTTAACGTGAGTTTTCGTTCCACTGAGCGTCAGA
CCCCGTAGAAAAGATCAAAGGATCTTCTTGAGATCCTTTTTTTCTGCGCGTAATCTGCTGCTTGCAAACA
AAAAAACCACCGCTACCAGCGGTGGTTTGTTTGCCGGATCAAGAGCTACCAACTCTTTTTCCGAAGGTAA
CTGGCTTCAGCAGAGCGCAGATACCAAATACTGTTCTTCTAGTGTAGCCGTAGTTAGGCCACCACTTCAA
GAACTCTGTAGCACCGCCTACATACCTCGCTCTGCTAATCCTGTTACCAGTGGCTGCTGCCAGTGGCGAT
AAGTCGTGTCTTACCGGGTTGGACTCAAGACGATAGTTACCGGATAAGGCGCAGCGGTCGGGCTGAACGG
GGGGTTCGTGCACACAGCCCAGCTTGGAGCGAACGACCTACACCGAACTGAGATACCTACAGCGTGAGCT
ATGAGAAAGCGCCACGCTTCCCGAAGGGAGAAAGGCGGACAGGTATCCGGTAAGCGGCAGGGTCGGAACA
GGAGAGCGCACGAGGGAGCTTCCAGGGGGAAACGCCTGGTATCTTTATAGTCCTGTCGGGTTTCGCCACC
TCTGACTTGAGCGTCGATTTTTGTGATGCTCGTCAGGGGGGCGGAGCCTATGGAAAAACGCCAGCAACGC
GGCCTTTTTACGGTTCCTGGCCTTTTGCTGGCCTTTTGCTCACATGTTCTTTCCTGCGTTATCCCCTGAT
TCTGTGGATAACCGTATTACCGCCTTTGAGTGAGCTGATACCGCTCGCCGCAGCCGAACGACCGAGCGCA
GCGAGTCAGTGAGCGAGGAAGCGGAAGAGCGCCCAATACGCAAACCGCCTCTCCCCGCGCGTTGGCCGAT
TCATTAATGCAGCTGGCACGACAGGTTTCCCGACTGGAAAGCGGGCAGTGAGCGCAACGCAATTAATGTG
AGTTAGCTCACTCATTAGGCACCCCAGGCTTTACACTTTATGCTTCCGGCTCGTATGTTGTGTGGAATTG
TGAGCGGATAACAATTTCACACAGGAAACAGCTATGACCATGATTACGCCAAGCGCGCAATTAACCCTCA
CTAAAGGGAACAAAAGCTGGAGCTGCAAGC
Features (pLannotate 1.2.2; 31 found; start..end, strand, type, name):
      5..231     +  promoter       RSV promoter: Rous sarcoma virus enhancer/promoter
    232..412     +  LTR            5' LTR (truncated): truncated 5' long terminal repeat (LTR) from HIV-1
    459..584     +  misc_feature   HIV-1 Ψ: packaging signal of human immunodeficiency virus type 1
    568..931     +  CDS            HIV-1 gag (fragment): gag protein from human immunodeficiency virus 1; gag
   1077..1310    +  misc_feature   RRE: The Rev response element (RRE) of HIV-1 allows for Rev-dependent mRNA export from the nucleus to the cytoplasm.
   1687..1713    +  CDS            Rev (fragment): human immunodeficiency virus 1 (HIV-1) Rev protein; rev; enhances nuclear export of unspliced and incompletely spliced viral mRNAs
   1720..1743    +  promoter       SV40 promoter (fragment): SV40 early promoter
   1744..1815    +  promoter       SV40 promoter (fragment): SV40 enhancer and early promoter
   1839..1974    +  rep_origin     SV40 ori: SV40 origin of replication
   2020..2616    +  CDS            PuroR (fragment): puromycin N-acetyltransferase; pac from Streptomyces; confers resistance to puromycin
   2665..2782    +  misc_feature   cPPT/CTS: central polypurine tract and central termination sequence of HIV-1
   2847..2913    +  CDS            small t antigen (fragment): SV40 (simian virus 40) small t antigen
   2920..4098    +  promoter       EF-1α promoter: strong constitutive promoter for human elongation factor EF-1α
   4115..4843    +  CDS            HOXB8: HXB8_HUMAN - Also known as HOX2D. Experimental evidence at protein level: Swiss-Prot protein existence level 1. Sequence-specific transcription factor which is part of a developmental regulatory system that provides cells with specific positional identities on the anterior-posterior axis. From Homo sapiens (Human).
   4859..4912    +  promoter       U6 promoter (fragment): RNA polymerase III promoter for human U6 snRNA
   4954..5542    +  misc_feature   WPRE: woodchuck hepatitis virus posttranscriptional regulatory element
   5593..5612    +  misc_feature   cPPT/CTS (fragment): central polypurine tract and central termination sequence of HIV-1
   5614..5847    +  LTR            3' LTR (ΔU3): self-inactivating 3' long terminal repeat (LTR) from HIV-1
   5925..6046    +  polyA_signal   SV40 poly(A) signal: SV40 polyadenylation signal
   6086..6221    +  rep_origin     SV40 ori: SV40 origin of replication
   6242..6260    -  promoter       T7 promoter: promoter for bacteriophage T7 RNA polymerase
   6268..6423    +  CDS            lacZα (fragment): LacZα fragment of β-galactosidase; lacZ fragment
   6428..6856    +  rep_origin     f1 ori (sequence partly withheld): f1 bacteriophage origin of replication; arrow indicates direction of (+) strand synthesis
   6909..7013    +  promoter       AmpR promoter: bla
   7014..7874    +  CDS            AmpR: β-lactamase; bla; confers resistance to ampicillin, carbenicillin, and related antibiotics
   8045..8633    +  rep_origin     ori: high-copy-number ColE1/pMB1/pBR322/pUC origin of replication
   8816..8908    +  CDS            lacI (fragment): lac repressor; lacI; The lac repressor binds to the lac operator to inhibit transcription in E. coli. This inhibition can be relieved by adding lactose or isopropyl-β-D-thiogalactopyranoside (IPTG).
   8921..8942    +  protein_bind   CAP binding site: CAP binding activates transcription in the presence of cAMP. E. coli catabolite activator protein
   8957..8987    +  promoter       lac promoter: promoter for the E. coli lac operon
   8995..9011    +  protein_bind   lac operator: The lac repressor binds to the lac operator to inhibit transcription in E. coli. This inhibition can be relieved by adding lactose or isopropyl-β-D-thiogalactopyranoside (IPTG). lac repressor encoded by lacI
   9056..9074    +  promoter       T3 promoter: promoter for bacteriophage T3 RNA polymerase
