[The description below was written by a language model from this plasmid's Addgene catalogue record and pLannotate feature annotations shown in this document.]
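Description:
TFORF0873 is a lentiviral mammalian expression plasmid built on the pLX_TRC317 backbone and carrying the human HOXB8 open reading frame, a homeobox transcription factor involved in anterior-posterior positional identity. It belongs to a barcoded transcription factor ORF collection in which each clone carries a unique 24-bp barcode, so that the overexpressed factor can be identified in pooled screens. The barcode is not annotated as a separate feature. The 833-bp insert is longer than the 729-nt annotated coding sequence, so the barcode may lie in the short stretch between the ORF and the WPRE, but the record does not state its position. In bacteria the plasmid is maintained by a high-copy ColE1/pUC-type origin and selected through the ampicillin resistance gene. An f1 origin and remnants of a lac/lacZα cloning region flanked by T7 and T3 promoters are also present.

The viral portion has a third-generation, self-inactivating design. An RSV promoter replaces the U3 region of the truncated 5' LTR to drive genomic RNA production in packaging cells, and is followed by the HIV-1 Ψ packaging signal with a gag fragment and the Rev response element for nuclear export. The transfer region contains two expression units. An SV40 early promoter drives puromycin N-acetyltransferase for selection of transduced cells. After a cPPT/CTS element, which aids nuclear import, the EF-1α promoter constitutively drives HOXB8. A WPRE downstream of the ORF enhances transcript stability and expression, and the ΔU3 3' LTR inactivates LTR promoter activity after integration. An SV40 polyadenylation signal lies beyond the LTR. The short U6 promoter, small t antigen and second cPPT/CTS fragments are probably annotation remnants rather than functional units. The depositor notes that the plasmid may recombine during propagation.
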