Addgene plasmid #141744: TFORF0873
Purpose: Lentiviral vector for overexpressing transcription factor ORFs with unique 24-bp barcodes. Barcodes facilitate identification of transcription factors in pooled screens.
Depositing lab: Feng Zhang. Depositing organization: Broad Institute. Publication: A transcription factor atlas of directed differentiation. Joung J, Ma S, Tay T, Geiger-Schuller KR, Kirchgatterer PC, Verdine VK, Guo B, Arias-Garcia MA, Allen WE, Singh A, Kuksenko O, Abudayyeh OO, Gootenberg JS, Fu Z, Macrae RK, Buenrostro JD, Regev A, Zhang F. Cell. 2023 Jan 5;186(1):209-229.e26. doi: 10.1016/j.cell.2022.11.026. PubMed 36608654.
Backbone
  Vector backbone: pLX_TRC317
  Backbone manufacturer: Broad Institute Genetic Perturbation Platform
  Backbone size w/o insert (bp): 8264
  Vector type: Mammalian Expression, Lentiviral
  Selectable markers: Puromycin
Growth in bacteria
  Bacterial resistance: Ampicillin, 100 μg/mL
  Growth temperature: 37°C
  Growth strain: NEB Stable
  Copy number: High Copy
Gene/Insert
  Gene/Insert name: HOXB8
  Species: H. sapiens (human)
  Insert size (bp): 833
  Entrez Gene: HOXB8 (a.k.a. HOX2, HOX2D, Hox-2.4)
  Promoter: EF1a
  Cloning method: Unknown
  Sequencing primers: 5′ GGGTGGAGACTGAAGTTAGGCCAG; 3′ CACATAGCGTAAAAGGAGCAACATAG
Terms and licenses: Academic/Nonprofit Terms; Industry Terms: Not Available to Industry
Depositor comments: NM_024016,XM_017024564,ENST00000239144 . The transcription factor ORF portion of this plasmid was synthesized by Genewiz. Please test multiple small colonies in case of plasmid recombination. To make this collection available in a timely manner, a portion of this collection was not fully sequenced by Addgene. If an Addgene verified full plasmid sequence is not available, please contact us prior to placing an order to request the full sequence.
How to cite: TFORF0873 was a gift from Feng Zhang (Addgene plasmid # 141744 ; http://n2t.net/addgene:141744 ; RRID:Addgene_141744)
