>Addgene plasmid #141744 | TFORF0873 | depositor partial sequence | sequence record 277369 | Insert
ACCGCCACCATGAGCTCTTATTTCGTCAACTCACTGTTCTCCAAATACAAAACCGGGGAGTCCCTGCGCC
CCAATTATTATGACTGCGGCTTCGCCCAGGACCTGGGCGGCCGACCCACCGTGGTGTACGGTCCCAGCAG
CGGCGGCAGCTTCCAGCACCCGTCGCAAATCCAGGAGTTCTACCACGGGCCGTCGTCGCTGTCCACGGCT
CCCTACCAGCAGAACCCGTGCGCCGTGGCGTGCCACGGGGACCCCGGCAATTTCTACGGCTACGACCCGC
TGCAACGCCAGAGCCTATTCGGTGCGCAGGATCCAGACCTGGTGCAGTACGCAGACTGCAAGCTTGCCGC
CGCCAGCGGCCTGGGCGAGGAGGCCGAGGGCTCCGAGCAGAGCCCGTCGCCCACACAGCTCTTCCCCTGG
ATGCGCCCGCAAGCAGCCGCCGGACGCAGGCGAGGCCGACAGACCTACAGCCGCTACCAGACCCTGGAGC
TGGAGAAGGAGTTCCTATTTAATCCCTATCTGACTCGTAAGCGGCGAATCGAGGTATCGCACGCCCTGGG
ACTGACAGAGAGACAGGTCAAAATCTGGTTCCAGAACCGGAGGATGAAGTGGAAAAAAGAGAACAACAAA
GACAAGTTCCCCAGCAGCAAATGCGAGCAGGAGGAGCTGGAGAAACAGAAGCTGGAGCGGGCCCCAGAGG
CGGCGGACGAGGGCGACGCGCAGAAGGGCGACAAGAAGTAGTAATGAACTAGTCCGTAACTTGAAAGTAT
TTCGATTTCTTGGCTTTATATATCTTGTGGAAAGGACGAGGATTGTCGATTACCTGTACAATC
