>Addgene plasmid #141744 | TFORF0873 | depositor partial sequence | sequence record 277370 | Barcode
GGATTGTCGATTACCTGTACAATC
